>Addgene plasmid #166679 | pTEF1-UDH | addgene full sequence | sequence record 329863 | Addgene NGS Result
ATTTAAATCAATATTAATGTTAAAGTGCAATTCTTTTTCCTTATCACGTTGAGCCATTAGTATCAATTTG
CTTACCTGTATTCCTTTACATCCTCCTTTTTCTCCTTCTTGATAAATGTATGTAGATTGCGTATATAGTT
TCGTCTACCCTATGAACATATTCCATTTTGTAATTTCGTGTCGTTTCTATTATGAATTTCATTTATAAAG
TTTATGTACAAATATCATAAAAAAAGAGAATCTTTTTAAGCCAAGATTTCCTTGACAGCCTTGGCGATAG
CATCGCCAACCTCAGTGGTAGAGTTAGAACCACCAAGGTCACCGGTTCTGACACCTGCATCCAAGACATT
TCTAACAGCTTCTTCAAGAGCCCTACCTTCTTCAACCAAATCCAAGGATAACTTCAACATCATAGCTGCA
GATAAGATGGTAGCAATTGGGTTAACCTTGTTTGCTGGTAAATCTGGGGCAGAACCATGACATGGTTCGT
ACAAACCGAATGCCTTGTTAGTGTCAGGTAGGGAAGCTAGAGATGCAGAAGGTAATAAACCCAAAGAACC
TGGAATAACAGAGGCTTCATCGGAGATAATATCACCAAACATGTTGTTGGTAATAACAACACCGTTTAGC
TTAGTTGGTGATTTAACCAAAATCATAGCAGCAGAGTCGATCAATTGGTGCTGAACAGTTAATTGTGGGA
ACTCAGTCTTGATGGTTTCTTCAACAGTCTTTCTCCACAATCTGGAAGAGGCAAGCACGTTAGCCTTGTC
AAGAGACCAGATTGGTAATGGTGGGTTTTGTTGCAATGCCAAGAAAGCAGCCATTCTTGTAATTCTTTGA
ACTTCAGGAACACTGTATTTCTCAGAGTCCCAAGCAACTCCGTCACCTTCATCTTCTTTTCTTTCACCAA
AGTAGATACCACCAACCAATTCTCTAACGACGACGAAATCGGTACCCTTTGCATATTCAGGCTTCAAAGG
AGAAAGATCTAGTAAAGAATCAGAAGCAAAGTTACATGGTCTCAAGTTGGCGTATAGACCCAATTCCTTT
CTGATCTTCAATAGACCTTGTTCTGGTCTAACTGCGCCCGTACCCCATTTTGGACCACCAACAGCACCTA
GTAAGACAGCATCGGCTTTCTTAGAGGCTTCTAGAGCTTCATCTGGTAAAGGAGTGCCAGTGGCATCGAT
GGCAGCACCCCCGATCAAGTGATGTTGGAAATTGAACTTAATTTCTGGACGGACTTCAGCAATGGCATTC
AAGACCTTAATAGCTTCGTCAGTAACTTCTTTACCGACGTGATCACCCGGTAGGACAACGATATTCTTAG
ACATGGTATAATCTGTGTAGTGTGGGATACTTTTTACTTCTTCAAATAGGTATCAACAATAAAAATAAAT
CGAAGCAAATGTAGGAATGCGTTAAAGCAGATGTACTTACTTAGAGTACATAGATATATTTATATAATTC
AATATATAAAAGTATATGAAGCATCTGATGTTGAACCTGTCATGACTCTAAACTGGAATGGGTAGTTATG
CTTCTGAAGGTTTTCCGTTAGAAAATGAGTGCAGGGATCAGGCCCGGAACCGGTTTTAGCCTGAAAGGAA
AAGAAAAAAATGCGGTGATTACTAGCACGTGACTGCGCTGAATTGGAATCTACCACAAGTACAGCGAATG
GCAAGAGGGAAGGGGAATATATTGTGCCTGGCGGTAGCGTCTGCTATATCAAATGTTAAACATAACTAAA
TGCAGTAGTGAATAGAGTAATGTATTTCTACATATGTGGGTAGGGCCAATGGGAGCCCGATGTCTATTGT
ACAGATATTTTCCTTTTATAGTTAATCAATTCAACTTGGAAATCATTGAGTCGATGAATTCCCACACACC
ATAGCTTCAAAATGTTTCTACTCCTTTTTTACTCTTCCAGATTTTCTCGGACTCCGCGCATCGCCGTACC
ACTTCAAAACACCCAAGCACAGCATACTAAATTTCCCCTCTTTCTTCCTCTAGGGTGTCGTTAATTACCC
GTACTAAAGGTTTGGAAAAGAAAAAAGAGACCGCCTCGTTTCTTTTTCTTCGTCGAAAAAGGCAATAAAA
ATTTTTATCACGTTTCTTTTTCTTGAAAATTTTTTTTTTTGATTTTTTTCTCTTTCGATGACCTCCCATT
GATATTTAAGTTAATAAACGGTCTTCAATTTCTCAAGTTTCAGTTTCATTTTTCTTGTTCTATTACAACT
TTTTTTACTTCTTGCTCATTAGAAAGAAAGCATAGCAATCTAATCTAAGTTTTAATTACAAACTCGAGAA
AATGGCATCTGCTCATACTACTCAAACTCCATTCAATCGTCTACTGCTGACCGGTGCTGCAGGCGGCCTG
GGCAAGGTATTGCGTGAGACATTGCGTCCTTACTCACACATTCTGCGTCTATCTGATATCGCCGAGATGG
CTCCCGCTGTCGGCGACCATGAAGAAGTTCAGGTCTGCGATCTGGCGGACAAAGACGCCGTACACCGTCT
GGTCGAAGGCGTTGACGCCATTTTGCATTTTGGCGGCGTGTCTGTCGAAAGACCTTTCGAGGAAATCTTG
GGCGCTAATATCTGCGGCGTTTTCCATATCTACGAGGCCGCCCGTCGTCATGGCGTGAAACGTGTGATCT
TCGCCAGCTCCAACCATGTTATCGGTTTCTACAAGCAGAACGAAACCATCGACGCGCACTCCCCACGTAG
GCCAGATTCTTACTATGGTTTGTCCAAGTCCTACGGCGAAGACATGGCCAGCTTCTACTTTGATCGTTAC
GGCATCGAAACCGTCAGCATCCGTATCGGCTCATCCTTCCCTGAACCACAGAACCGTAGAATGATGAGCA
CCTGGCTGAGCTTCGATGACCTGACCCGTTTGCTAGAGCGTGCCCTGTACACGCCGGACGTCGGCCACAC
CGTGGTGTATGGCGTGTCTGACAACAAGACCGTTTGGTGGGACAACAGATTTGCCAGCAAACTGGACTAC
GCCCCTAAAGACAGCTCGGAGGTCTTCCGTGCCAAGGTCGACGCCCAGCCAATGCCAGCTGACGACGACC
CTGCAATGGTTTACCAGGGCGGTGCATTTGTAGCGTCCGGACCGTTCGGCGATAAATAACCTGCAGGAGG
GCCGCATCATGTAATTAGTTATGTCACGCTTACATTCACGCCCTCCCCCCACATCCGCTCTAACCGAAAA
GGAAGGAGTTAGACAACCTGAAGTCTAGGTCCCTATTTATTTTTTTATAGTTATGTTAGTATTAAGAACG
TTATTTATATTTCAAATTTTTCTTTTTTTTCTGTACAGACGCGTGTACGCATGTAACATTATACTGAAAA
CCTTGCTTGAGAAGGTTTTGGGACGCTCGAAGGCTTTAATTTGCGGCCTGCGGCCGCTAGAATGGTATAT
CCTTGAAATATATATATATATATTGCTGAAATGTAAAAGGTAAGAAAAGTTAGAAAGTAAGACGATTGCT
AACCACCTATTGGAAAAAACAATAGGTCCTTAAATAATATTGTCAACTTCAAGTATTGTGATGCAAGCAT
TTAGTCATGAACGCTTCTCTATTCTATATGAAAAGCCGGTTCCGGCGCTCTCACCTTTCCTTTTTCTCCC
AATTTTTCAGTTGAAAAAGGTATATGCGTCAGGCGACCTCTGAAATTAACAAAAAATTTCCAGTCATCGA
ATTTGATTCTGTGCGATAGCGCCCCTGTGTGTTCTCGTTATGTTGAGGAAAAAAATAATGGTTGCTAAGA
GATTCGAACTCTTGCATCTTACGATACCTGAGTATTCCCACAGTTATTTAAATGCTTCCTCGCTCACTGA
CTCGCTGCGCTCGGTCGTTCGGCTGCGGCGAGCGGTATCAGCTCACTCAAAGGCGGTAATACGGTTATCC
ACAGAATCAGGGGATAACGCAGGAAAGAACATGTGAGCAAAAGGCCAGCAAAAGGCCAGGAACCGTAAAA
AGGCCGCGTTGCTGGCGTTTTTCCATAGGCTCCGCCCCCCTGACGAGCATCACAAAAATCGACGCTCAAG
TCAGAGGTGGCGAAACCCGACAGGACTATAAAGATACCAGGCGTTTCCCCCTGGAAGCTCCCTCGTGCGC
TCTCCTGTTCCGACCCTGCCGCTTACCGGATACCTGTCCGCCTTTCTCCCTTCGGGAAGCGTGGCGCTTT
CTCATAGCTCACGCTGTAGGTATCTCAGTTCGGTGTAGGTCGTTCGCTCCAAGCTGGGCTGTGTGCACGA
ACCCCCCGTTCAGCCCGACCGCTGCGCCTTATCCGGTAACTATCGTCTTGAGTCCAACCCGGTAAGACAC
GACTTATCGCCACTGGCAGCAGCCACTGGTAACAGGATTAGCAGAGCGAGGTATGTAGGCGGTGCTACAG
AGTTCTTGAAGTGGTGGCCTAACTACGGCTACACTAGAAGAACAGTATTTGGTATCTGCGCTCTGCTGAA
GCCAGTTACCTTCGGAAAAAGAGTTGGTAGCTCTTGATCCGGCAAACAAACCACCGCTGGTAGCGGTGGT
TTTTTTGTTTGCAAGCAGCAGATTACGCGCAGAAAAAAAGGATCTCAAGAAGATCCTTTGATCTTTTCTA
CGGGGTCTGACGCTCAGTGGAACGAAAACTCACGTTAAGGGATTTTGGTCATGAGATTATCAAAAAGGAT
CTTCACCTAGATCCTTTTAAATTAAAAATGAAGTTTTAAATCAATCTAAAGTATATATGAGTAAACTTGG
TCTGACAGTTACCAATGCTTAATCAGTGAGGCACCTATCTCAGCGATCTGTCTATTTCGTTCATCCATAG
TTGCCTGACTCCCCGTCGTGTAGATAACTACGATACGGGAGGGCTTACCATCTGGCCCCAGTGCTGCAAT
GATACCGCGAGACCCACGCTCACCGGCTCCAGATTTATCAGCAATAAACCAGCCAGCCGGAAGGGCCGAG
CGCAGAAGTGGTCCTGCAACTTTATCCGCCTCCATCCAGTCTATTAATTGTTGCCGGGAAGCTAGAGTAA
GTAGTTCGCCAGTTAATAGTTTGCGCAACGTTGTTGCCATTGCTACAGGCATCGTGGTGTCACGCTCGTC
GTTTGGTATGGCTTCATTCAGCTCCGGTTCCCAACGATCAAGGCGAGTTACATGATCCCCCATGTTGTGC
AAAAAAGCGGTTAGCTCCTTCGGTCCTCCGATCGTTGTCAGAAGTAAGTTGGCCGCAGTGTTATCACTCA
TGGTTATGGCAGCACTGCATAATTCTCTTACTGTCATGCCATCCGTAAGATGCTTTTCTGTGACTGGTGA
GTACTCAACCAAGTCATTCTGAGAATAGTGTATGCGGCGACCGAGTTGCTCTTGCCCGGCGTCAATACGG
GATAATACCGCGCCACATAGCAGAACTTTAAAAGTGCTCATCATTGGAAAACGTTCTTCGGGGCGAAAAC
TCTCAAGGATCTTACCGCTGTTGAGATCCAGTTCGATGTAACCCACTCGTGCACCCAACTGATCTTCAGC
ATCTTTTACTTTCACCAGCGTTTCTGGGTGAGCAAAAACAGGAAGGCAAAATGCCGCAAAAAAGGGAATA
AGGGCGACACGGAAATGTTGAATACTCATACTCTTCCTTTTTCAATATTATTGAAGCATTTATCAGGGTT
ATTGTCTCATGAGCGGATACATATTTGAATGTATTTAGAAAAATAAACAAATAGGGGTTCCGCGCACATT
TCCCCGAAAAGTGCCACCTGACGTC
Features (pLannotate 1.2.2; 8 found; start..end, strand, type, name):
    249..1328    -  CDS            LEU2: LEU3_YEAST - Experimental evidence at protein level: Swiss-Prot protein existence level 1. Catalyzes the oxidation of 3-carboxy-2-hydroxy-4- methylpentanoate (3-isopropylmalate) to 3-carboxy-4-methyl-2- oxopentanoate. The product decarboxylates to 4-methyl-2 oxopentanoate. From Saccharomyces cerevisiae (strain ATCC 204508 / S288c) (Baker's yeast).
   1882..2289    +  promoter       TEF1 promoter: S. cerevisiae TEF1; promoter for EF-1α
   2312..3136    +  CDS            udh: URODH_PSESM - Experimental evidence at protein level: Swiss-Prot protein existence level 1. Catalyzes the oxidation of beta-D-galacturonate and beta-D- glucuronate to galactarate and D-glucarate, respectively. Cannot use NADP(+) instead of NAD(+) as cosubstrate. From Pseudomonas syringae pv. tomato (strain ATCC BAA-871 / DC3000).
   3157..3404    +  terminator     CYC1 terminator: S. cerevisiae CYC1; transcription terminator for CYC1
   3418..3825    -  promoter       LEU2 promoter: S. cerevisiae LEU2
   4010..4598    -  rep_origin     ori: high-copy-number ColE1/pMB1/pBR322/pUC origin of replication
   4769..5629    -  CDS            AmpR: β-lactamase; bla; confers resistance to ampicillin, carbenicillin, and related antibiotics
   5630..5734    -  promoter       AmpR promoter: bla
