[The description below was written by a language model from this plasmid's Addgene catalogue record and pLannotate feature annotations shown in this document.]
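Description:
pTEF1-UDH is a yeast integrative expression plasmid built on the pUG73 backbone, designed to express the uronate dehydrogenase of Pseudomonas syringae (psUDH) in Saccharomyces cerevisiae. In E. coli it is maintained as a high-copy plasmid through a ColE1/pUC-type origin and selected with ampicillin via the β-lactamase gene and its native promoter. No yeast replication origin (2μ or CEN/ARS) is annotated, consistent with its description as an integrative vector that must be inserted into the genome to be stably inherited. The record does not state the target locus or how integration is directed.

The expression cassette consists of the strong constitutive S. cerevisiae TEF1 promoter (EF-1α), the roughly 0.83 kb udh coding sequence, and the CYC1 transcription terminator, assembled by Gibson cloning. The encoded enzyme uses NAD+ to oxidise D-glucuronate and D-galacturonate to D-glucarate and galactarate, respectively. Selection in yeast relies on complementation of leucine auxotrophy by a LEU2 marker, which the catalogue entry specifies as the Kluyveromyces lactis gene. The automated annotation labels this open reading frame by homology to the S. cerevisiae 3-isopropylmalate dehydrogenase. It also places a LEU2 promoter feature away from the marker coding sequence, just downstream of the CYC1 terminator, so the exact organisation of the marker cassette is not fully resolved by the feature table.

The associated work concerns self-assembling nanocompartments for organising metabolic pathways in yeast. The construct therefore fits synthetic biology and metabolic engineering uses in which UDH supplies an oxidation step of a heterologous pathway. No tags or targeting sequences on the enzyme are recorded.
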