Addgene plasmid #166679: pTEF1-UDH
Purpose: Yeast integrative plasmid for expressing P. syringae uronate dehydrogenase, with TEF1 promoter. Contains leucine auxotrophic marker (K. lactis LEU2).
Depositing lab: Claudia Vickers. Depositing organization: University of Queensland. Publication: Artificial Self-assembling Nanocompartment for Organizing Metabolic Pathways in Yeast. Cheah LC, Stark T, Adamson LSR, Abidin RS, Lau YH, Sainsbury F, Vickers CE. ACS Synth Biol. 2021 Dec 17;10(12):3251-3263. doi: 10.1021/acssynbio.1c00045. Epub 2021 Sep 30. PubMed 34591448.
Backbone
  Vector backbone: pUG73
  Vector type: Yeast Expression, Synthetic Biology
  Selectable markers: LEU2
Growth in bacteria
  Bacterial resistance: Ampicillin, 100 μg/mL
  Growth temperature: 37°C
  Growth strain: DH5alpha
  Copy number: High Copy
Gene/Insert
  Gene/Insert name: UDH (alt names: P. syringae uronate dehydrogenase; psUDH)
  Species: S. cerevisiae (budding yeast), Synthetic; Pseudomonas syringae
  Insert size (bp): 828
  Promoter: TEF1
  Cloning method: Gibson Cloning
  Sequencing primers: 5′ TTTACTTCTTGCTCATTAGAAAGAAAG; 3′ TTGTCTAACTCCTTCCTTTTCGGTTAGAG
Terms and licenses: Academic/Nonprofit Terms; Industry Terms: Not Available to Industry
Depositor comments: Please visit https://www.biorxiv.org/content/10.1101/2021.01.30.428974v1 for BioRxiv preprint
How to cite: pTEF1-UDH was a gift from Claudia Vickers (Addgene plasmid # 166679 ; http://n2t.net/addgene:166679 ; RRID:Addgene_166679)
